>Addgene plasmid #45627 | pCRII-Topo Epha3 in situ probe | addgene partial sequence | sequence record 64764 | M13pUC-rev 5'-AGCGGATAACAATTTCACACAGG-3'
AGCTATTTAGGTGACACTATAGAATACTCAAGCTATGCATCAAGCTTGGTACCGAGCTCGGATCCACTAG
TAACGGCCGCCAGTGTGCTGGAATTCGCCCTTCAATAGCATTTGGCACTTGGCTGTAACAAAACCCAAAT
TAAATCATCAAGGCATAAATATAAAACAATTTAAAAATCCAAAAGAAAATAAATACGCACTTGCCCCCAA
ATTAAGACGTGTTTTTACATGGTCTACTTAAGGAAGGTAACAATTAAAAATGTATAGTATTTAAAACAAC
TACAAACTTTATCTCTATATGCTTCAAACAGATAAAGAGAATACTAACGTGATAAGGTAGTAAGTATGGC
CAGATAGTTTGAGGTATAAATGCCTCCATTTTGCTTGTTTTTAAAAGAAACAAAATACCTGTTACAGATT
TTTTTCTGTGTATAAAAATACGACAAGTCTTTTCCTCTGTGGCCATTCACAACAAAGCCTTCAGGTCTGT
TTTGCTAGTTTACTTGGTTTATTTCCATGATAGTTAATGATCAATGGCTCTACACTAGTTCTTCCACTTC
ATACTGAAGAATTTTAACTAACCCCATCAATTAACATTTAAAAAGCAATTACAAAGCAAAATGCACCCAC
CCACCCATCTGTAAAATGATAGGGGAAAATAAAGAGATTTTTCAATTCCATTTTAAGGCATTTGGACAAG
GGCGAATTCTGCAGATATCCATCACACTGGCGGCCGCTCGAGCATGCATCTAGAGGGCCCAATTCGCCCT
ATAGTGAGTCGTATTACAATTCACTGGCCGTCGTTTTACAACGTCGTGACTGGG
