[The description below was written by a language model from this plasmid's Addgene catalogue record.]
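Description:
pCRII-Topo Epha3 in situ probe is a bacterial cloning plasmid that serves as a template for making riboprobes against mouse Epha3 (Eph receptor A3, also known as Hek). It is built on the commercial pCRII-Topo backbone, a TOPO cloning vector of about 4 kb, giving a total size of roughly 4.6 kb with the insert. It is propagated in standard E. coli cloning strains under ampicillin selection. The record does not state the copy number, and no feature table is provided, so other backbone elements are not documented here.

The insert is a 595 bp fragment of the Mus musculus Epha3 transcript, amplified by RT-PCR and inserted by TOPO cloning. It corresponds to positions 3179–3773 of the reference mRNA; the depositor notes that the plasmid map gives coordinates shifted by one base, but sequencing supports the range stated here. The fragment is not intended for protein expression. Instead it sits between the opposing T7 and Sp6 phage promoters of the vector, flanked by M13 forward and reverse primer sites used for sequence verification. Linearising the plasmid on one side of the insert and transcribing in vitro from the promoter on the other side gives run-off RNA of defined length and strand. According to the depositor, HindIII digestion with T7 transcription yields the sense (control) probe, while NotI digestion with Sp6 transcription yields the antisense probe that hybridises to endogenous Epha3 mRNA.

The construct is used for in situ hybridisation to map Epha3 expression in mouse tissue. It was generated in a study identifying subtype-specific genes that distinguish subpopulations of callosal projection neurons in the cerebral cortex.
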