Addgene plasmid #45627: pCRII-Topo Epha3 in situ probe
Depositing lab: Jeffrey Macklis. Depositing organization: Harvard University. Publication: Novel subtype-specific genes identify distinct subpopulations of callosal projection neurons. Molyneaux BJ, Arlotta P, Fame RM, MacDonald JL, MacQuarrie KL, Macklis JD. J Neurosci. 2009 Sep 30;29(39):12343-54. doi: 10.1523/JNEUROSCI.6108-08.2009. PubMed 19793993.
Backbone
  Vector backbone: pCRII-Topo
  Backbone manufacturer: Invitrogen
  Backbone size w/o insert (bp): 4000
  Total vector size (bp): 4600
  Vector type: in situ
Growth in bacteria
  Bacterial resistance: Ampicillin, 100 μg/mL
  Growth temperature: 37°C
  Growth strain: DH5alpha
  Copy number: Unknown
Gene/Insert
  Gene/Insert name: Epha3 in situ probe (alt names: Eph receptor A3; Epha3; Hek)
  Species: M. musculus (mouse)
  Insert size (bp): 595
  Mutation: fragment contains bp# 3179-3773 of NM_010140
  GenBank ID: NM_010140
  Entrez Gene: Epha3 (a.k.a. AW492086, Cek4, EK4, ETK1, End3, Hek, Hek4, Mek4, Tyro4)
  Cloning method: TOPO Cloning
  Sequencing primers: 5′ M13 Rev, Sp6; 3′ T7, M13 Forward
Terms and licenses: Academic/Nonprofit Terms; Industry Terms: Not Available to Industry
Depositor comments: The Epha3 fragment was amplified by RT-PCR using the following primer pair: GTCCAAATGCCTTAAAATGG CAATAGCATTTGGCACTTGG For in vitro transcription, use the HindIII restriction digest and T7 promoter for sense probe generation and the NotI restriction digest and Sp6 promoter for antisense probe generation. Please note that Addgene's sequencing results match bp# 3179-3773 of NM_010140, not bp# 3180-3774 as indicated on plasmid map. The plasmid functions as described in the associated publication.
How to cite: pCRII-Topo Epha3 in situ probe was a gift from Jeffrey Macklis (Addgene plasmid # 45627 ; http://n2t.net/addgene:45627 ; RRID:Addgene_45627)
